Addgene plasmid #114444: pLENTI EF1alpha FLAG/HA-LCOR
Purpose: Mammalian lentiviral expression vector containing N terminal FLAG/HA tagged human LCOR coding sequence
Depositing lab: Adrian Bracken. Depositing organization: Trinity College Dublin. Publication: A Family of Vertebrate-Specific Polycombs Encoded by the LCOR/LCORL Genes Balance PRC2 Subtype Activities. Conway E, Jerman E, Healy E, Ito S, Holoch D, Oliviero G, Deevy O, Glancy E, Fitzpatrick DJ, Mucha M, Watson A, Rice AM, Chammas P, Huang C, Pratt-Kelly I, Koseki Y, Nakayama M, Ishikura T, Streubel G, Wynne K, Hokamp K, McLysaght A, Ciferri C, Di Croce L, Cagney G, Margueron R, Koseki H, Bracken AP. Mol Cell. 2018 May 3;70(3):408-421.e8. doi: 10.1016/j.molcel.2018.03.005. Epub 2018 Apr 5. PubMed 29628311.
Backbone
  Vector backbone: pLENTI EF1_ FLAG/HA
  Vector type: Mammalian Expression, Lentiviral
  Selectable markers: Puromycin ; Zeo marker is outside the LTRs and will not be packaged into virus.
Growth in bacteria
  Bacterial resistance: Ampicillin, 100 μg/mL
  Growth temperature: 37°C
  Growth strain: NEB Stable
  Copy number: High Copy
Gene/Insert
  Gene/Insert name: LCOR
  Species: H. sapiens (human)
  Insert size (bp): 1302
  Entrez Gene: LCOR (a.k.a. C10orf12, MLR2)
  Tag / fusion protein: FLAG-HA (N terminal on backbone)
  Cloning method: Gateway Cloning
Terms and licenses: Academic/Nonprofit Terms; Industry Terms: Not Available to Industry
How to cite: pLENTI EF1alpha FLAG/HA-LCOR was a gift from Adrian Bracken (Addgene plasmid # 114444 ; http://n2t.net/addgene:114444 ; RRID:Addgene_114444)
