[The description below was written by a language model from this plasmid's Addgene catalogue record and pLannotate feature annotations shown in this document.]
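Description:
pLENTI EF1alpha FLAG/HA-LCOR is an HIV-1-based lentiviral expression plasmid for stable expression of epitope-tagged human LCOR (also known as C10orf12 or MLR2) in mammalian cells. It is maintained in E. coli through a high-copy ColE1/pUC-type origin with ampicillin resistance, and also carries an f1 origin. The viral genome is transcribed from a CMV enhancer/promoter fused to a truncated 5' LTR, followed by the Ψ packaging signal with a partial gag sequence, the Rev response element for Rev-dependent nuclear export of the genomic RNA, and the cPPT/CTS. A WPRE sits upstream of the second LTR element, and a bGH polyadenylation signal follows it.

Within the packaged region, the human EF-1α core promoter with its intron A drives an open reading frame that begins with backbone-encoded FLAG and HA epitopes. These are followed by an attB1 site, the roughly 1.3 kb LCOR coding sequence, and attB2; the att sites reflect insertion of the gene by Gateway recombination. Downstream, an EMCV IRES links puromycin N-acetyltransferase to the same transcript, so puromycin selection enriches for transduced cells that also express the tagged protein. A separate SV40/EM7-driven Zeocin (BleoR) cassette lies outside the LTRs and is therefore not packaged into virus.

The N-terminal FLAG/HA tag allows detection or affinity purification of LCOR and associated proteins. This fits the associated publication's focus on LCOR/LCORL gene products and Polycomb PRC2 subtype activities, although the record does not describe specific experiments.
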