Features (pLannotate 1.2.2; 40 found; start..end, strand, type, name):
     95..557     +  misc_feature   IRES: internal ribosome entry site (IRES) of the encephalomyocarditis virus (EMCV)
    590..1189    +  CDS            PuroR: puromycin N-acetyltransferase; pac from Streptomyces alboniger; confers resistance to puromycin
   1239..1304    +  CDS            dmpM (fragment): DMPM_STRAD - Protein inferred from homology: Swiss-Prot protein existence level 3. From Streptomyces alboniger.
   1317..1388    +  CDS            Mos (fragment): MOS_MOUSE - Experimental evidence at transcript level: Swiss-Prot protein existence level 2. From Mus musculus (Mouse).
   1449..1467    +  misc_feature   MCS (fragment): pBluescript multiple cloning site
   1467..2055    +  misc_feature   WPRE: woodchuck hepatitis virus posttranscriptional regulatory element
   1992..2573    +  CDS            nef (fragment): NEF_HV1H2 - Experimental evidence at protein level: Swiss-Prot protein existence level 1. Extracellular Nef protein targets CD4(+) T-lymphocytes for apoptosis by interacting with CXCR4 surface receptors. From Human immunodeficiency virus type 1 group M subtype B (isolate HXB2) (HIV-1).
   2580..2760    +  LTR            5' LTR (truncated): truncated 5' long terminal repeat (LTR) from HIV-1
   2792..3016    +  polyA_signal   bGH poly(A) signal: bovine growth hormone polyadenylation signal
   3020..3041    +  promoter       SV40 promoter (fragment): SV40 enhancer and early promoter
   3062..3490    +  rep_origin     f1 ori (sequence partly withheld): f1 bacteriophage origin of replication; arrow indicates direction of (+) strand synthesis
   3504..3833    +  promoter       SV40 promoter: SV40 enhancer and early promoter
   3881..3928    +  promoter       EM7 promoter: synthetic bacterial promoter&nbsp
   3947..4321    +  CDS            BleoR: antibiotic-binding protein; Sh ble from Streptoalloteichus hindustanus; confers resistance to bleomycin, phleomycin, and Zeocin™
   4331..4456    +  CDS            ble (fragment): BLE_KLEPN - Experimental evidence at protein level: Swiss-Prot protein existence level 1. Binding protein with a strong affinity to the bleomycin family of antibiotics. Binds to CL990; an antimitotic-antibiotic compound. From Klebsiella pneumoniae.
   4451..4572    +  polyA_signal   SV40 poly(A) signal: SV40 polyadenylation signal
   4643..4665    -  protein_bind   lac operator (fragment): The lac repressor binds to the lac operator to inhibit transcription in E. coli. This inhibition can be relieved by adding lactose or isopropyl-β-D-thiogalactopyranoside (IPTG). lac repressor encoded by lacI
   4669..4699    -  promoter       lac promoter: promoter for the E. coli lac operon
   4714..4735    -  protein_bind   CAP binding site: CAP binding activates transcription in the presence of cAMP. E. coli catabolite activator protein
   4748..4840    -  CDS            lacI (fragment): lac repressor; lacI; The lac repressor binds to the lac operator to inhibit transcription in E. coli. This inhibition can be relieved by adding lactose or isopropyl-β-D-thiogalactopyranoside (IPTG).
   5023..5611    -  rep_origin     ori: high-copy-number ColE1/pMB1/pBR322/pUC origin of replication
   5782..6642    -  CDS            AmpR: β-lactamase; bla; confers resistance to ampicillin, carbenicillin, and related antibiotics
   6643..6747    -  promoter       AmpR promoter: bla
   6806..6858    -  misc_feature   bom (fragment): basis of mobility region from pBR322
   7013..7392    +  enhancer       CMV enhancer: human cytomegalovirus immediate early enhancer
   7393..7592    +  promoter       CMV promoter: human cytomegalovirus (CMV) immediate early promoter
   7610..7790    +  LTR            5' LTR (truncated): truncated 5' long terminal repeat (LTR) from HIV-1
   7837..7962    +  misc_feature   HIV-1 Ψ: packaging signal of human immunodeficiency virus type 1
   7946..8309    +  CDS            HIV-1 gag (fragment): gag protein from human immunodeficiency virus 1; gag
   8455..8688    +  misc_feature   RRE: The Rev response element (RRE) of HIV-1 allows for Rev-dependent mRNA export from the nucleus to the cytoplasm.
   9065..9165    +  CDS            Rev (fragment): human immunodeficiency virus 1 (HIV-1) Rev protein; rev; enhances nuclear export of unspliced and incompletely spliced viral mRNAs
   9215..9332    +  misc_feature   cPPT/CTS: central polypurine tract and central termination sequence of HIV-1
   9398..9609    +  promoter       EF-1α core promoter: core promoter for human elongation factor EF-1α
   9610..10548   +  intron         EF-1α intron A: intron upstream of the start codon of human EF-1α
  10590..10610   +  CDS            FLAG (fragment): FLAG® epitope tag, followed by an enterokinase cleavage site
  10614..10634   +  CDS            FLAG (fragment): FLAG® epitope tag, followed by an enterokinase cleavage site
  10635..10661   +  CDS            3xHA (fragment): three tandem HA epitope tags
  10668..10692   +  protein_bind   attB1: mutant version of attB; recombination site for the Gateway® BP reaction BP Clonase™
  10707..12005   +  CDS            LCOR (sequence partly withheld): LCOR_HUMAN - Also known as C10orf12 From Homo sapiens (Human).
  12022..12046   -  protein_bind   attB2: mutant version of attB; recombination site for the Gateway® BP reaction BP Clonase™
>Addgene plasmid #114444 | pLENTI EF1alpha FLAG/HA-LCOR | addgene full sequence | sequence record 221567 | Addgene NGS Result
CCCCTAACGTTACTGGCCGAAGCCGCTTGGAATAAGGCCGGTGTGCGTTTGTCTATATGTTATTTTCCAC
CATATTGCCGTCTTTTGGCAATGTGAGGGCCCGGAAACCTGGCCCTGTCTTCTTGACGAGCATTCCTAGG
GGTCTTTCCCCTCTCGCCAAAGGAATGCAAGGTCTGTTGAATGTCGTGAAGGAAGCAGTTCCTCTGGAAG
CTTCTTGAAGACAAACAACGTCTGTAGCGACCCTTTGCAGGCAGCGGAACCCCCCACCTGGCGACAGGTG
CCTCTGCGGCCAAAAGCCACGTGTATAAGATACACCTGCAAAGGCGGCACAACCCCAGTGCCACGTTGTG
AGTTGGATAGTTGTGGAAAGAGTCAAATGGCTCTCCTCAAGCGTATTCAACAAGGGGCTGAAGGATGCCC
AGAAGGTACCCCATTGTATGGGATCTGATCTGGGGCCTCGGTGCACATGCTTTACATGTGTTTAGTCGAG
GTTAAAAAAACGTCTAGGCCCCCCGAACCACGGGGACGTGGTTTTCCTTTGAAAAACACGATGATAAGCT
TGCCACAACCCACAAGGAGACGACCTTCCATGACCGAGTACAAGCCCACGGTGCGCCTCGCCACCCGCGA
CGACGTCCCCCGGGCCGTACGCACCCTCGCCGCCGCGTTCGCCGACTACCCCGCCACGCGCCACACCGTC
GACCCGGACCGCCACATCGAGCGGGTCACCGAGCTGCAAGAACTCTTCCTCACGCGCGTCGGGCTCGACA
TCGGCAAGGTGTGGGTCGCGGACGACGGCGCCGCGGTGGCGGTCTGGACCACGCCGGAGAGCGTCGAAGC
GGGGGCGGTGTTCGCCGAGATCGGCCCGCGCATGGCCGAGTTGAGCGGTTCCCGGCTGGCCGCGCAGCAA
CAGATGGAAGGCCTCCTGGCGCCGCACCGGCCCAAGGAGCCCGCGTGGTTCCTGGCCACCGTCGGCGTCT
CGCCCGACCACCAGGGCAAGGGTCTGGGCAGCGCCGTCGTGCTCCCCGGAGTGGAGGCGGCCGAGCGCGC
CGGGGTGCCCGCCTTCCTGGAGACCTCCGCGCCCCGCAACCTCCCCTTCTACGAGCGGCTCGGCTTCACC
GTCACCGCCGACGTCGAGGTGCCCGAAGGACCGCGCACCTGGTGCATGACCCGCAAGCCCGGTGCCTGAC
GCCCGCCCCACGACCCGCAGCGCCCGACCGAAAGGAGCGCACGACCCCATGGCTCCGACCGAAGCCACCC
GGGGCGGCCCCGCCGACCCCGCACCCGCCCCCGAGGCCCACCGACTCTAGTCGAGGGCTGCAGCGCTGCA
GAGGCCGAGTGCAGAACTGCTCCAAAGGGACCTCAAGGCTTTCCGAGGGACACTAGGCTGACTCCATCGA
GCCAGTGTAGAGATAAGCTTATCGATTAGTCCAATTTGTTAAAGACAGGATATCAAGCTTATCGATAATC
AACCTCTGGATTACAAAATTTGTGAAAGATTGACTGGTATTCTTAACTATGTTGCTCCTTTTACGCTATG
TGGATACGCTGCTTTAATGCCTTTGTATCATGCTATTGCTTCCCGTATGGCTTTCATTTTCTCCTCCTTG
TATAAATCCTGGTTGCTGTCTCTTTATGAGGAGTTGTGGCCCGTTGTCAGGCAACGTGGCGTGGTGTGCA
CTGTGTTTGCTGACGCAACCCCCACTGGTTGGGGCATTGCCACCACCTGTCAGCTCCTTTCCGGGACTTT
CGCTTTCCCCCTCCCTATTGCCACGGCGGAACTCATCGCCGCCTGCCTTGCCCGCTGCTGGACAGGGGCT
CGGCTGTTGGGCACTGACAATTCCGTGGTGTTGTCGGGGAAATCATCGTCCTTTCCTTGGCTGCTCGCCT
GTGTTGCCACCTGGATTCTGCGCGGGACGTCCTTCTGCTACGTCCCTTCGGCCCTCAATCCAGCGGACCT
TCCTTCCCGCGGCCTGCTGCCGGCTCTGCGGCCTCTTCCGCGTCTTCGCCTTCGCCCTCAGACGAGTCGG
ATCTCCCTTTGGGCCGCCTCCCCGCATCGATACCGTCGACCTCGAGACCTAGAAAAACATGGAGCAATCA
CAAGTAGCAATACAGCAGCTACCAATGCTGATTGTGCCTGGCTAGAAGCACAAGAGGAGGAGGAGGTGGG
TTTTCCAGTCACACCTCAGGTACCTTTAAGACCAATGACTTACAAGGCAGCTGTAGATCTTAGCCACTTT
TTAAAAGAAAAGGGGGGACTGGAAGGGCTAATTCACTCCCAACGAAGACAAGATATCCTTGATCTGTGGA
TCTACCACACACAAGGCTACTTCCCTGATTGGCAGAACTACACACCAGGGCCAGGGATCAGATATCCACT
GACCTTTGGATGGTGCTACAAGCTAGTACCAGTTGAGCAAGAGAAGGTAGAAGAAGCCAATGAAGGAGAG
AACACCCGCTTGTTACACCCTGTGAGCCTGCATGGGATGGATGACCCGGAGAGAGAAGTATTAGAGTGGA
GGTTTGACAGCCGCCTAGCATTTCATCACATGGCCCGAGAGCTGCATCCGGACTGTACTGGGTCTCTCTG
GTTAGACCAGATCTGAGCCTGGGAGCTCTCTGGCTAACTAGGGAACCCACTGCTTAAGCCTCAATAAAGC
TTGCCTTGAGTGCTTCAAGTAGTGTGTGCCCGTCTGTTGTGTGACTCTGGTAACTAGAGATCCCTCAGAC
CCTTTTAGTCAGTGTGGAAAATCTCTAGCAGGGCCCGTTTAAACCCGCTGATCAGCCTCGACTGTGCCTT
CTAGTTGCCAGCCATCTGTTGTTTGCCCCTCCCCCGTGCCTTCCTTGACCCTGGAAGGTGCCACTCCCAC
TGTCCTTTCCTAATAAAATGAGGAAATTGCATCGCATTGTCTGAGTAGGTGTCATTCTATTCTGGGGGGT
GGGGTGGGGCAGGACAGCAAGGGGGAGGATTGGGAAGACAATAGCAGGCATGCTGGGGATGCGGTGGGCT
CTATGGCTTCTGAGGCGGAAAGAACCAGCTGGGGCTCTAGGGGGTATCCCC
[124 nt withheld, positions 3062-3185]
C
[91 nt withheld, positions 3187-3277]
A
[49 nt withheld, positions 3279-3327]
CCTTTGACGTTGGAGTCCACGTTCTTT
[37 nt withheld, positions 3355-3391]
ACCCTATCTCGGTCTATTCTTTTGATTTATAAGGGATTTTGCCGATTTCGGCCTATTGGTTAAAAAATGA
GCTGATTTAACAAAAATTTAACGCGAATTAATTCTGTGGAATGTGTGTCAGTTAGGGTGTGGAAAGTCCC
CAGGCTCCCCAGCAGGCAGAAGTATGCAAAGCATGCATCTCAATTAGTCAGCAACCAGGTGTGGAAAGTC
CCCAGGCTCCCCAGCAGGCAGAAGTATGCAAAGCATGCATCTCAATTAGTCAGCAACCATAGTCCCGCCC
CTAACTCCGCCCATCCCGCCCCTAACTCCGCCCAGTTCCGCCCATTCTCCGCCCCATGGCTGACTAATTT
TTTTTATTTATGCAGAGGCCGAGGCCGCCTCTGCCTCTGAGCTATTCCAGAAGTAGTGAGGAGGCTTTTT
TGGAGGCCTAGGCTTTTGCAAAAAGCTCCCGGGAGCTTGTATATCCATTTTCGGATCTGATCAGCACGTG
TTGACAATTAATCATCGGCATAGTATATCGGCATAGTATAATACGACAAGGTGAGGAACTAAACCATGGC
CAAGTTGACCAGTGCCGTTCCGGTGCTCACCGCGCGCGACGTCGCCGGAGCGGTCGAGTTCTGGACCGAC
CGGCTCGGGTTCTCCCGGGACTTCGTGGAGGACGACTTCGCCGGTGTGGTCCGGGACGACGTGACCCTGT
TCATCAGCGCGGTCCAGGACCAGGTGGTGCCGGACAACACCCTGGCCTGGGTGTGGGTGCGCGGCCTGGA
CGAGCTGTACGCCGAGTGGTCGGAGGTCGTGTCCACGAACTTCCGGGACGCCTCCGGGCCGGCCATGACC
GAGATCGGCGAGCAGCCGTGGGGGCGGGAGTTCGCCCTGCGCGACCCGGCCGGCAACTGCGTGCACTTCG
TGGCCGAGGAGCAGGACTGACACGTGCTACGAGATTTCGATTCCACCGCCGCCTTCTATGAAAGGTTGGG
CTTCGGAATCGTTTTCCGGGACGCCGGCTGGATGATCCTCCAGCGCGGGGATCTCATGCTGGAGTTCTTC
GCCCACCCCAACTTGTTTATTGCAGCTTATAATGGTTACAAATAAAGCAATAGCATCACAAATTTCACAA
ATAAAGCATTTTTTTCACTGCATTCTAGTTGTGGTTTGTCCAAACTCATCAATGTATCTTATCATGTCTG
TATACCGTCGACCTCTAGCTAGAGCTTGGCGTAATCATGGTCATAGCTGTTTCCTGTGTGAAATTGTTAT
CCGCTCACAATTCCACACAACATACGAGCCGGAAGCATAAAGTGTAAAGCCTGGGGTGCCTAATGAGTGA
GCTAACTCACATTAATTGCGTTGCGCTCACTGCCCGCTTTCCAGTCGGGAAACCTGTCGTGCCAGCTGCA
TTAATGAATCGGCCAACGCGCGGGGAGAGGCGGTTTGCGTATTGGGCGCTCTTCCGCTTCCTCGCTCACT
GACTCGCTGCGCTCGGTCGTTCGGCTGCGGCGAGCGGTATCAGCTCACTCAAAGGCGGTAATACGGTTAT
CCACAGAATCAGGGGATAACGCAGGAAAGAACATGTGAGCAAAAGGCCAGCAAAAGGCCAGGAACCGTAA
AAAGGCCGCGTTGCTGGCGTTTTTCCATAGGCTCCGCCCCCCTGACGAGCATCACAAAAATCGACGCTCA
AGTCAGAGGTGGCGAAACCCGACAGGACTATAAAGATACCAGGCGTTTCCCCCTGGAAGCTCCCTCGTGC
GCTCTCCTGTTCCGACCCTGCCGCTTACCGGATACCTGTCCGCCTTTCTCCCTTCGGGAAGCGTGGCGCT
TTCTCATAGCTCACGCTGTAGGTATCTCAGTTCGGTGTAGGTCGTTCGCTCCAAGCTGGGCTGTGTGCAC
GAACCCCCCGTTCAGCCCGACCGCTGCGCCTTATCCGGTAACTATCGTCTTGAGTCCAACCCGGTAAGAC
ACGACTTATCGCCACTGGCAGCAGCCACTGGTAACAGGATTAGCAGAGCGAGGTATGTAGGCGGTGCTAC
AGAGTTCTTGAAGTGGTGGCCTAACTACGGCTACACTAGAAGAACAGTATTTGGTATCTGCGCTCTGCTG
AAGCCAGTTACCTTCGGAAAAAGAGTTGGTAGCTCTTGATCCGGCAAACAAACCACCGCTGGTAGCGGTG
GTTTTTTTGTTTGCAAGCAGCAGATTACGCGCAGAAAAAAAGGATCTCAAGAAGATCCTTTGATCTTTTC
TACGGGGTCTGACGCTCAGTGGAACGAAAACTCACGTTAAGGGATTTTGGTCATGAGATTATCAAAAAGG
ATCTTCACCTAGATCCTTTTAAATTAAAAATGAAGTTTTAAATCAATCTAAAGTATATATGAGTAAACTT
GGTCTGACAGTTACCAATGCTTAATCAGTGAGGCACCTATCTCAGCGATCTGTCTATTTCGTTCATCCAT
AGTTGCCTGACTCCCCGTCGTGTAGATAACTACGATACGGGAGGGCTTACCATCTGGCCCCAGTGCTGCA
ATGATACCGCGAGACCCACGCTCACCGGCTCCAGATTTATCAGCAATAAACCAGCCAGCCGGAAGGGCCG
AGCGCAGAAGTGGTCCTGCAACTTTATCCGCCTCCATCCAGTCTATTAATTGTTGCCGGGAAGCTAGAGT
AAGTAGTTCGCCAGTTAATAGTTTGCGCAACGTTGTTGCCATTGCTACAGGCATCGTGGTGTCACGCTCG
TCGTTTGGTATGGCTTCATTCAGCTCCGGTTCCCAACGATCAAGGCGAGTTACATGATCCCCCATGTTGT
GCAAAAAAGCGGTTAGCTCCTTCGGTCCTCCGATCGTTGTCAGAAGTAAGTTGGCCGCAGTGTTATCACT
CATGGTTATGGCAGCACTGCATAATTCTCTTACTGTCATGCCATCCGTAAGATGCTTTTCTGTGACTGGT
GAGTACTCAACCAAGTCATTCTGAGAATAGTGTATGCGGCGACCGAGTTGCTCTTGCCCGGCGTCAATAC
GGGATAATACCGCGCCACATAGCAGAACTTTAAAAGTGCTCATCATTGGAAAACGTTCTTCGGGGCGAAA
ACTCTCAAGGATCTTACCGCTGTTGAGATCCAGTTCGATGTAACCCACTCGTGCACCCAACTGATCTTCA
GCATCTTTTACTTTCACCAGCGTTTCTGGGTGAGCAAAAACAGGAAGGCAAAATGCCGCAAAAAAGGGAA
TAAGGGCGACACGGAAATGTTGAATACTCATACTCTTCCTTTTTCAATATTATTGAAGCATTTATCAGGG
TTATTGTCTCATGAGCGGATACATATTTGAATGTATTTAGAAAAATAAACAAATAGGGGTTCCGCGCACA
TTTCCCCGAAAAGTGCCACCTGACGTCGACGGATCGGGAGATCTCCCGATCCCCTATGGTGCACTCTCAG
TACAATCTGCTCTGATGCCGCATAGTTAAGCCAGTATCTGCTCCCTGCTTGTGTGTTGGAGGTCGCTGAG
TAGTGCGCGAGCAAAATTTAAGCTACAACAAGGCAAGGCTTGACCGACAATTGCATGAAGAATCTGCTTA
GGGTTAGGCGTTTTGCGCTGCTTCGCGATGTACGGGCCAGATATACGCGTTGACATTGATTATTGACTAG
TTATTAATAGTAATCAATTACGGGGTCATTAGTTCATAGCCCATATATGGAGTTCCGCGTTACATAACTT
ACGGTAAATGGCCCGCCTGGCTGACCGCCCAACGACCCCCGCCCATTGACGTCAATAATGACGTATGTTC
CCATAGTAACGCCAATAGGGACTTTCCATTGACGTCAATGGGTGGAGTATTTACGGTAAACTGCCCACTT
GGCAGTACATCAAGTGTATCATATGCCAAGTACGCCCCCTATTGACGTCAATGACGGTAAATGGCCCGCC
TGGCATTATGCCCAGTACATGACCTTATGGGACTTTCCTACTTGGCAGTACATCTACGTATTAGTCATCG
CTATTACCATGGTGATGCGGTTTTGGCAGTACATCAATGGGCGTGGATAGCGGTTTGACTCACGGGGATT
TCCAAGTCTCCACCCCATTGACGTCAATGGGAGTTTGTTTTGGCACCAAAATCAACGGGACTTTCCAAAA
TGTCGTAACAACTCCGCCCCATTGACGCAAATGGGCGGTAGGCGTGTACGGTGGGAGGTCTATATAAGCA
GCGCGTTTTGCCTGTACTGGGTCTCTCTGGTTAGACCAGATCTGAGCCTGGGAGCTCTCTGGCTAACTAG
GGAACCCACTGCTTAAGCCTCAATAAAGCTTGCCTTGAGTGCTTCAAGTAGTGTGTGCCCGTCTGTTGTG
TGACTCTGGTAACTAGAGATCCCTCAGACCCTTTTAGTCAGTGTGGAAAATCTCTAGCAGTGGCGCCCGA
ACAGGGACTTGAAAGCGAAAGGGAAACCAGAGGAGCTCTCTCGACGCAGGACTCGGCTTGCTGAAGCGCG
CACGGCAAGAGGCGAGGGGCGGCGACTGGTGAGTACGCCAAAAATTTTGACTAGCGGAGGCTAGAAGGAG
AGAGATGGGTGCGAGAGCGTCAGTATTAAGCGGGGGAGAATTAGATCGCGATGGGAAAAAATTCGGTTAA
GGCCAGGGGGAAAGAAAAAATATAAATTAAAACATATAGTATGGGCAAGCAGGGAGCTAGAACGATTCGC
AGTTAATCCTGGCCTGTTAGAAACATCAGAAGGCTGTAGACAAATACTGGGACAGCTACAACCATCCCTT
CAGACAGGATCAGAAGAACTTAGATCATTATATAATACAGTAGCAACCCTCTATTGTGTGCATCAAAGGA
TAGAGATAAAAGACACCAAGGAAGCTTTAGACAAGATAGAGGAAGAGCAAAACAAAAGTAAGACCACCGC
ACAGCAAGCGGCCGCTGATCTTCAGACCTGGAGGAGGAGATATGAGGGACAATTGGAGAAGTGAATTATA
TAAATATAAAGTAGTAAAAATTGAACCATTAGGAGTAGCACCCACCAAGGCAAAGAGAAGAGTGGTGCAG
AGAGAAAAAAGAGCAGTGGGAATAGGAGCTTTGTTCCTTGGGTTCTTGGGAGCAGCAGGAAGCACTATGG
GCGCAGCGTCAATGACGCTGACGGTACAGGCCAGACAATTATTGTCTGGTATAGTGCAGCAGCAGAACAA
TTTGCTGAGGGCTATTGAGGCGCAACAGCATCTGTTGCAACTCACAGTCTGGGGCATCAAGCAGCTCCAG
GCAAGAATCCTGGCTGTGGAAAGATACCTAAAGGATCAACAGCTCCTGGGGATTTGGGGTTGCTCTGGAA
AACTCATTTGCACCACTGCTGTGCCTTGGAATGCTAGTTGGAGTAATAAATCTCTGGAACAGATTTGGAA
TCACACGACCTGGATGGAGTGGGACAGAGAAATTAACAATTACACAAGCTTAATACACTCCTTAATTGAA
GAATCGCAAAACCAGCAAGAAAAGAATGAACAAGAATTATTGGAATTAGATAAATGGGCAAGTTTGTGGA
ATTGGTTTAACATAACAAATTGGCTGTGGTATATAAAATTATTCATAATGATAGTAGGAGGCTTGGTAGG
TTTAAGAATAGTTTTTGCTGTACTTTCTATAGTGAATAGAGTTAGGCAGGGATATTCACCATTATCGTTT
CAGACCCACCTCCCAACCCCGAGGGGACCCGACAGGCCCGAAGGAATAGAAGAAGAAGGTGGAGAGAGAG
ACAGAGACAGATCCATTCGATTAGTGAACGGATCGGCACTGCGTGCGCCAATTCTGCAGACAAATGGCAG
TATTCATCCACAATTTTAAAAGAAAAGGGGGGATTGGGGGGTACAGTGCAGGGGAAAGAATAGTAGACAT
AATAGCAACAGACATACAAACTAAAGAATTACAAAAACAAATTACAAAAATTCAAAATTTTCGGGTTTAT
TACAGGGACAGCAGAGATCCAGTTTGGTTAATTAATTGGCTCCGGTGCCCGTCAGTGGGCAGAGCGCACA
TCGCCCACAGTCCCCGAGAAGTTGTGGGGAGGGGTCGGCAATTGAACCGGTGCCTAGAGAAGGTGGCGCG
GGGTAAACTGGGAAAGTGATGTCGTGTACTGGCTCCGCCTTTTTCCCGAGGGTGGGGGAGAACCGTATAT
AAGTGCAGTAGTCGCCGTGAACGTTCTTTTTCGCAACGGGTTTGCCGCCAGAACACAGGTAAGTGCCGTG
TGTGGTTCCCGCGGGCCTGGCCTCTTTACGGGTTATGGCCCTTGCGTGCCTTGAATTACTTCCACCTGGC
TGCAGTACGTGATTCTTGATCCCGAGCTTCGGGTTGGAAGTGGGTGGGAGAGTTCGAGGCCTTGCGCTTA
AGGAGCCCCTTCGCCTCGTGCTTGAGTTGAGGCCTGGCCTGGGCGCTGGGGCCGCCGCGTGCGAATCTGG
TGGCACCTTCGCGCCTGTCTCGCTGCTTTCGATAAGTCTCTAGCCATTTAAAATTTTTGATGACCTGCTG
CGACGCTTTTTTTCTGGCAAGATAGTCTTGTAAATGCGGGCCAAGATCTGCACACTGGTATTTCGGTTTT
TGGGGCCGCGGGCGGCGACGGGGCCCGTGCGTCCCAGCGCACATGTTCGGCGAGGCGGGGCCTGCGAGCG
CGGCCACCGAGAATCGGACGGGGGTAGTCTCAAGCTGGCCGGCCTGCTCTGGTGCCTGGCCTCGCGCCGC
CGTGTATCGCCCCGCCCTGGGCGGCAAGGCTGGCCCGGTCGGCACCAGTTGCGTGAGCGGAAAGATGGCC
GCTTCCCGGCCCTGCTGCAGGGAGCTCAAAATGGAGGACGCGGCGCTCGGGAGAGCGGGCGGGTGAGTCA
CCCACACAAAGGAAAAGGGCCTTTCCGTCCTCAGCCGTCGCTTCATGTGACTCCACGGAGTACCGGGCGC
CGTCCAGGCACCTCGATTAGTTCTCGAGCTTTTGGAGTACGTCGTCTTTAGGTTGGGGGGAGGGGTTTTA
TGCGATGGAGTTTCCCCACACTGAGTGGGTGGAGACTGAAGTTAGGCCAGCTTGGCACTTGATGTAATTC
TCCTTGGAATTTGCCCTTTTTGAGTTTGGATCTTGGTTCATTCTCAAGCCTCAGACAGTGGTTCAAAGTT
TTTTTCTTCCATTTCAGGTGTCGTGAGGAATTCGGCCATTACGGCCGATATCATGGACTACAAGGACGAC
GATGACAAGGACTACAAGGACGACGATGACAAGTACCCATACGATGTTCCAGATTACGCTGGATCTACAA
GTTTGTACAAAAAAGCAGGCTCCGAATTCGCCCTTATGCAGCGAATGATCCAACAATTTGCTGCTGAATA
TACCTCAAAAAATAGCTCTACTCAGGACCCCAGCCAGCCCAATAGCACAAAGAACCAAAGCCTGCCGAAA
GCATCTCCAGTCACCACCTCTCCCACGGCTGCAACTACTCAGAACCCTGTGCTCAGCAAACTTCTCATGG
CTGACCAAGACTCACCTCTGGACCTTACTGTCAGA
[60 nt withheld, positions 10917-10976]
CCATGTGCTGGCAGCACTTCCCTGAGCCACTCTCCAGGCTGCTCCAGTACTCAAGGGAACGGGCGACCTG
GGAGACCCAGCCAGTACCGCCCAGACGGACTTCGGAGTGGTGATGGGGTACCTCCAAGAAGCTTACAGGA
TGGAACCAGGGAAGGTTTTGGACACTCCACATCACTCAAAGTTCCACTGGCTCGATCCCTGCAGATTAGT
GAAGAACTACTGAGCAGAAACCAATTGTCCACAGCTGCCAGCCTTGGGCCATCTGGATTACAGAATCATG
GACAACACTTAATATTATCCAGGGAAGCCTCTTGGGCAAAACCACATTACGAGTTCAACCTCAGCCGTAT
GAAGTTCAGGGGAAATGGTGCACTCAGCAACATCAGTGACCTTCCTTTTCTTGCAGAAAACTCTGCCTTT
CCAAAAATGGCACTTCAAGCAAAACAAGATGGAAAAAAGGATGTGAGCCATTCATCTCCTGTAGATTTAA
AGATACCACAAGTTCGAGGAATGGATCTTTCTTGGGAGTCTCGCACTGGTGATCAGTACAGCTATAGCTC
TTTGGTAATGGGTTCACAAACGGAGAGCGCGCTTAGTAAAAAATTAAGGGCTATTCTTCCAAAACAAAGT
AGAAAAAGCATGTTAGATGCTGGACCCGATTCTTGGGGCTCAGATGCTGAGCAGTCTACCTCTGGACAGC
CATATCCCACATCGGATCAAGAAGGAGACCCTGGCTCCAAGCAGCCTCGGAAGAAAAGAGGGCGTTACAG
ACAGTACAACAGTGAGATACTGGAGGAAGCAATCTCAGTGGTTATGAGTGGAAAAATGAGTGTTTCCAAA
GCTCAGAGTATTTATGGGATTCCCCACAGTACACTGGAGTACAAAGTAAAGGAGAGGCTGGGCACTTTGA
AAAACCCTCCAAAGAAAAAGATGAAATTAATGAGGTCGGAGGGGCCAGATGTTTCTGTAAAGATTGAATT
AGATCCCCAGGGAGAGGCAGCACAAAGTGCAAATGAATCAAAAAACGAGTAGAAGGGCGAATTCGACCCA
GCTTTCTTGTACAAAGTGGTAGATCCGGAATTCCGCCC
