>Addgene plasmid #114444 | pLENTI EF1alpha FLAG/HA-LCOR | depositor partial sequence | sequence record 216013 | Insert sequence LCOR CDS
ATGCAGCGAATGATCCAACAATTTGCTGCTGAATATACCTCAAAAAATAGCTCTACTCAGGACCCCAGCC
AGCCCAATAGCACAAAGAACCAAAGCCTGCCGAAAGCATCTCCAGTCACCACCTCTCCCACGGCTGCAAC
TACTCAGAACCCTGTGCTCAGCAAACTTCTCATGGCTGACCAAGACTCACCTCTGGACCTTACTGTCAGA
[60 nt withheld, positions 211-270]
CCATGTGCTGGCAGCACTTCCCTGAGCCACTCTCCAGGCTGCTCCAGTACTCAAGGGAACGGGCGACCTG
GGAGACCCAGCCAGTACCGCCCAGACGGACTTCGGAGTGGTGATGGGGTACCTCCAAGAAGCTTACAGGA
TGGAACCAGGGAAGGTTTTGGACACTCCACATCACTCAAAGTTCCACTGGCTCGATCCCTGCAGATTAGT
GAAGAACTACTGAGCAGAAACCAATTGTCCACAGCTGCCAGCCTTGGGCCATCTGGATTACAGAATCATG
GACAACACTTAATATTATCCAGGGAAGCCTCTTGGGCAAAACCACATTACGAGTTCAACCTCAGCCGTAT
GAAGTTCAGGGGAAATGGTGCACTCAGCAACATCAGTGACCTTCCTTTTCTTGCAGAAAACTCTGCCTTT
CCAAAAATGGCACTTCAAGCAAAACAAGATGGAAAAAAGGATGTGAGCCATTCATCTCCTGTAGATTTAA
AGATACCACAAGTTCGAGGAATGGATCTTTCTTGGGAGTCTCGCACTGGTGATCAGTACAGCTATAGCTC
TTTGGTAATGGGTTCACAAACGGAGAGCGCGCTTAGTAAAAAATTAAGGGCTATTCTTCCAAAACAAAGT
AGAAAAAGCATGTTAGATGCTGGACCCGATTCTTGGGGCTCAGATGCTGAGCAGTCTACCTCTGGACAGC
CATATCCCACATCGGATCAAGAAGGAGACCCTGGCTCCAAGCAGCCTCGGAAGAAAAGAGGGCGTTACAG
ACAGTACAACAGTGAGATACTGGAGGAAGCAATCTCAGTGGTTATGAGTGGAAAAATGAGTGTTTCCAAA
GCTCAGAGTATTTATGGGATTCCCCACAGTACACTGGAGTACAAAGTAAAGGAGAGGCTGGGCACTTTGA
AAAACCCTCCAAAGAAAAAGATGAAATTAATGAGGTCGGAGGGGCCAGATGTTTCTGTAAAGATTGAATT
AGATCCCCAGGGAGAGGCAGCACAAAGTGCAAATGAATCAAAAAACGAGTAG
